Addgene plasmid #1858: Raptor_2 shRNA
Depositing lab: David Sabatini. Depositing organization: Whitehead Institute for Biomedical Research. Publication: Phosphorylation and regulation of Akt/PKB by the rictor-mTOR complex. Sarbassov DD, Guertin DA, Ali SM, Sabatini DM. Science 2005 Feb 18;307(5712):1098-101. 10.1126/science.1106148 PubMed 15718470.
Backbone
  Vector backbone: pLKO.1
  Backbone manufacturer: Stewart SA, RNA 2003 Apr; 9(4):493-501.
  Backbone size w/o insert (bp): 7032
  Vector type: Mammalian Expression, Lentiviral, RNAi
  Selectable markers: Puromycin
Growth in bacteria
  Bacterial resistance: Ampicillin, 100 μg/mL
  Growth temperature: 37°C
  Growth strain: Unknown
  Growth instructions: XL10-Gold Ultracompetent Cells from Stratagene. 37oC.
  Copy number: Unknown
Gene/Insert
  Gene/Insert name: Raptor (alt names: 275 Raptor_2; shRNA Raptor)
  Species: H. sapiens (human)
  Insert size (bp): 60
  Entrez Gene: RPTOR (a.k.a. KOG1, Mip1)
  Cloning method: Restriction Enzyme; 5′ cloning site AgeI (destroyed during cloning); 3′ cloning site EcoRI (not destroyed)
  Sequencing primers: 5′ LKO.1 5'
Terms and licenses: Academic/Nonprofit Terms; Industry Terms: Not Available to Industry
Depositor comments: This plasmid is referred to as Raptor shRNA_1 in the science article. Sense: 5
How to cite: Raptor_2 shRNA was a gift from David Sabatini (Addgene plasmid # 1858 ; http://n2t.net/addgene:1858 ; RRID:Addgene_1858)
