[The description below was written by a language model from this plasmid's Addgene catalogue record and pLannotate feature annotations shown in this document.]
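Description:
Raptor_2 shRNA is a lentiviral RNAi plasmid built on the pLKO.1 backbone. It carries a roughly 60 bp hairpin insert directed against human RPTOR (Raptor, also known as KOG1 or Mip1), a component of the mTOR complex. The hairpin oligonucleotide was cloned between AgeI (destroyed in cloning) and EcoRI sites, just downstream of the human U6 promoter. U6 is an RNA polymerase III promoter suited to producing short, defined transcripts that fold into shRNAs and are processed into silencing RNAs. The hairpin itself is not annotated in the feature table, but the gap between the U6 promoter and the cPPT/CTS element matches its expected position. The depositor notes that this construct appears under the name Raptor shRNA_1 in the associated publication.

The viral portion has a self-inactivating, third-generation-style layout. An RSV promoter fused to a truncated HIV-1 5' LTR drives the genomic RNA in packaging cells. It is followed by the Ψ packaging signal with a gag fragment, the Rev response element for Rev-dependent nuclear export, and the cPPT/CTS. A ΔU3 3' LTR disables LTR promoter activity after integration. Within the provirus, a human PGK promoter expresses puromycin N-acetyltransferase, so transduced mammalian cells can be selected with puromycin. Outside the LTRs are an SV40 poly(A) signal and SV40 origin, an f1 origin, residual lac/lacZα and T3/T7 promoter sequences, a high-copy ColE1/pUC-type origin, and the β-lactamase gene for ampicillin selection in E. coli. The plasmid is used for stable knockdown of Raptor in human cells, by transfection or after packaging into lentiviral particles. The associated work examined regulation of Akt/PKB phosphorylation by the rictor-mTOR complex.
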