Features (pLannotate 1.2.2; 25 found; start..end, strand, type, name):
     55..76      +  protein_bind   CAP binding site: CAP binding activates transcription in the presence of cAMP. E. coli catabolite activator protein
     91..121     +  promoter       lac promoter: promoter for the E. coli lac operon
    129..145     +  protein_bind   lac operator: The lac repressor binds to the lac operator to inhibit transcription in E. coli. This inhibition can be relieved by adding lactose or isopropyl-β-D-thiogalactopyranoside (IPTG). lac repressor encoded by lacI
    190..208     +  promoter       T3 promoter: promoter for bacteriophage T3 RNA polymerase
    236..462     +  promoter       RSV promoter: Rous sarcoma virus enhancer/promoter
    463..643     +  LTR            5' LTR (truncated): truncated 5' long terminal repeat (LTR) from HIV-1
    690..815     +  misc_feature   HIV-1 Ψ: packaging signal of human immunodeficiency virus type 1
    799..1162    +  CDS            HIV-1 gag (fragment): gag protein from human immunodeficiency virus 1; gag
   1308..1541    +  misc_feature   RRE: The Rev response element (RRE) of HIV-1 allows for Rev-dependent mRNA export from the nucleus to the cytoplasm.
   1918..2018    +  CDS            Rev (fragment): human immunodeficiency virus 1 (HIV-1) Rev protein; rev; enhances nuclear export of unspliced and incompletely spliced viral mRNAs
   2068..2308    +  promoter       U6 promoter: RNA polymerase III promoter for human U6 snRNA
   2417..2534    +  misc_feature   cPPT/CTS: central polypurine tract and central termination sequence of HIV-1
   2583..3093    +  promoter       hPGK promoter: human phosphoglycerate kinase 1 promoter
   3115..3714    +  CDS            PuroR: puromycin N-acetyltransferase; pac from Streptomyces alboniger; confers resistance to puromycin
   3757..3840    +  CDS            nef (fragment): NEF_HV1Z2 - Experimental evidence at protein level: Swiss-Prot protein existence level 1. Extracellular Nef protein targets CD4(+) T-lymphocytes for apoptosis by interacting with CXCR4 surface receptors. From Human immunodeficiency virus type 1 group M subtype D (isolate Z2/CDC-Z34) (HIV-1).
   3842..4075    +  LTR            3' LTR (ΔU3): self-inactivating 3' long terminal repeat (LTR) from HIV-1
   4147..4268    +  polyA_signal   SV40 poly(A) signal: SV40 polyadenylation signal
   4308..4443    +  rep_origin     SV40 ori: SV40 origin of replication
   4464..4482    -  promoter       T7 promoter: promoter for bacteriophage T7 RNA polymerase
   4490..4645    +  CDS            lacZα (fragment): LacZα fragment of β-galactosidase; lacZ fragment
   4650..5078    +  rep_origin     f1 ori (sequence partly withheld): f1 bacteriophage origin of replication; arrow indicates direction of (+) strand synthesis
   5131..5235    +  promoter       AmpR promoter: bla
   5236..6096    +  CDS            AmpR: β-lactamase; bla; confers resistance to ampicillin, carbenicillin, and related antibiotics
   6267..6855    +  rep_origin     ori: high-copy-number ColE1/pMB1/pBR322/pUC origin of replication
   7038..42      +  CDS            lacI (fragment) (across the origin): lac repressor; lacI; The lac repressor binds to the lac operator to inhibit transcription in E. coli. This inhibition can be relieved by adding lactose or isopropyl-β-D-thiogalactopyranoside (IPTG).
>Addgene plasmid #1858 | Raptor_2 shRNA | addgene full sequence | sequence record 162823 | Addgene NGS result
CAGCTGGCACGACAGGTTTCCCGACTGGAAAGCGGGCAGTGAGCGCAACGCAATTAATGTGAGTTAGCTC
ACTCATTAGGCACCCCAGGCTTTACACTTTATGCTTCCGGCTCGTATGTTGTGTGGAATTGTGAGCGGAT
AACAATTTCACACAGGAAACAGCTATGACCATGATTACGCCAAGCGCGCAATTAACCCTCACTAAAGGGA
ACAAAAGCTGGAGCTGCAAGCTTAATGTAGTCTTATGCAATACTCTTGTAGTCTTGCAACATGGTAACGA
TGAGTTAGCAACATGCCTTACAAGGAGAGAAAAAGCACCGTGCATGCCGATTGGTGGAAGTAAGGTGGTA
CGATCGTGCCTTATTAGGAAGGCAACAGACGGGTCTGACATGGATTGGACGAACCACTGAATTGCCGCAT
TGCAGAGATATTGTATTTAAGTGCCTAGCTCGATACATAAACGGGTCTCTCTGGTTAGACCAGATCTGAG
CCTGGGAGCTCTCTGGCTAACTAGGGAACCCACTGCTTAAGCCTCAATAAAGCTTGCCTTGAGTGCTTCA
AGTAGTGTGTGCCCGTCTGTTGTGTGACTCTGGTAACTAGAGATCCCTCAGACCCTTTTAGTCAGTGTGG
AAAATCTCTAGCAGTGGCGCCCGAACAGGGACTTGAAAGCGAAAGGGAAACCAGAGGAGCTCTCTCGACG
CAGGACTCGGCTTGCTGAAGCGCGCACGGCAAGAGGCGAGGGGCGGCGACTGGTGAGTACGCCAAAAATT
TTGACTAGCGGAGGCTAGAAGGAGAGAGATGGGTGCGAGAGCGTCAGTATTAAGCGGGGGAGAATTAGAT
CGCGATGGGAAAAAATTCGGTTAAGGCCAGGGGGAAAGAAAAAATATAAATTAAAACATATAGTATGGGC
AAGCAGGGAGCTAGAACGATTCGCAGTTAATCCTGGCCTGTTAGAAACATCAGAAGGCTGTAGACAAATA
CTGGGACAGCTACAACCATCCCTTCAGACAGGATCAGAAGAACTTAGATCATTATATAATACAGTAGCAA
CCCTCTATTGTGTGCATCAAAGGATAGAGATAAAAGACACCAAGGAAGCTTTAGACAAGATAGAGGAAGA
GCAAAACAAAAGTAAGACCACCGCACAGCAAGCGGCCGCTGATCTTCAGACCTGGAGGAGGAGATATGAG
GGACAATTGGAGAAGTGAATTATATAAATATAAAGTAGTAAAAATTGAACCATTAGGAGTAGCACCCACC
AAGGCAAAGAGAAGAGTGGTGCAGAGAGAAAAAAGAGCAGTGGGAATAGGAGCTTTGTTCCTTGGGTTCT
TGGGAGCAGCAGGAAGCACTATGGGCGCAGCGTCAATGACGCTGACGGTACAGGCCAGACAATTATTGTC
TGGTATAGTGCAGCAGCAGAACAATTTGCTGAGGGCTATTGAGGCGCAACAGCATCTGTTGCAACTCACA
GTCTGGGGCATCAAGCAGCTCCAGGCAAGAATCCTGGCTGTGGAAAGATACCTAAAGGATCAACAGCTCC
TGGGGATTTGGGGTTGCTCTGGAAAACTCATTTGCACCACTGCTGTGCCTTGGAATGCTAGTTGGAGTAA
TAAATCTCTGGAACAGATTTGGAATCACACGACCTGGATGGAGTGGGACAGAGAAATTAACAATTACACA
AGCTTAATACACTCCTTAATTGAAGAATCGCAAAACCAGCAAGAAAAGAATGAACAAGAATTATTGGAAT
TAGATAAATGGGCAAGTTTGTGGAATTGGTTTAACATAACAAATTGGCTGTGGTATATAAAATTATTCAT
AATGATAGTAGGAGGCTTGGTAGGTTTAAGAATAGTTTTTGCTGTACTTTCTATAGTGAATAGAGTTAGG
CAGGGATATTCACCATTATCGTTTCAGACCCACCTCCCAACCCCGAGGGGACCCGACAGGCCCGAAGGAA
TAGAAGAAGAAGGTGGAGAGAGAGACAGAGACAGATCCATTCGATTAGTGAACGGATCTCGACGGTATCG
ATCACGAGACTAGCCTCGAGCGGCCGCCCCCTTCACCGAGGGCCTATTTCCCATGATTCCTTCATATTTG
CATATACGATACAAGGCTGTTAGAGAGATAATTGGAATTAATTTGACTGTAAACACAAAGATATTAGTAC
AAAATACGTGACGTAGAAAGTAATAATTTCTTGGGTAGTTTGCAGTTTTAAAATTATGTTTTAAAATGGA
CTATCATATGCTTACCGTAACTTGAAAGTATTTCGATTTCTTGGCTTTATATATCTTGTGGAAAGGACGA
AACACCGGGGCTAGTCTGTTTCGAAATTTCTTCCTGTCAAAATTTCGAAACAGACTAGCCTTTTTGAATT
CTCGACCTCGAGACAAATGGCAGTATTCATCCACAATTTTAAAAGAAAAGGGGGGATTGGGGGGTACAGT
GCAGGGGAAAGAATAGTAGACATAATAGCAACAGACATACAAACTAAAGAATTACAAAAACAAATTACAA
AAATTCAAAATTTTCGGGTTTATTACAGGGACAGCAGAGATCCACTTTGGCCGCGGCTCGAGGGGGTTGG
GGTTGCGCCTTTTCCAAGGCAGCCCTGGGTTTGCGCAGGGACGCGGCTGCTCTGGGCGTGGTTCCGGGAA
ACGCAGCGGCGCCGACCCTGGGTCTCGCACATTCTTCACGTCCGTTCGCAGCGTCACCCGGATCTTCGCC
GCTACCCTTGTGGGCCCCCCGGCGACGCTTCCTGCTCCGCCCCTAAGTCGGGAAGGTTCCTTGCGGTTCG
CGGCGTGCCGGACGTGACAAACGGAAGCCGCACGTCTCACTAGTACCCTCGCAGACGGACAGCGCCAGGG
AGCAATGGCAGCGCGCCGACCGCGATGGGCTGTGGCCAATAGCGGCTGCTCAGCAGGGCGCGCCGAGAGC
AGCGGCCGGGAAGGGGCGGTGCGGGAGGCGGGGTGTGGGGCGGTAGTGTGGGCCCTGTTCCTGCCCGCGC
GGTGTTCCGCATTCTGCAAGCCTCCGGAGCGCACGTCGGCAGTCGGCTCCCTCGTTGACCGAATCACCGA
CCTCTCTCCCCAGGGGGATCCACCGGAGCTTACCATGACCGAGTACAAGCCCACGGTGCGCCTCGCCACC
CGCGACGACGTCCCCAGGGCCGTACGCACCCTCGCCGCCGCGTTCGCCGACTACCCCGCCACGCGCCACA
CCGTCGATCCGGACCGCCACATCGAGCGGGTCACCGAGCTGCAAGAACTCTTCCTCACGCGCGTCGGGCT
CGACATCGGCAAGGTGTGGGTCGCGGACGACGGCGCCGCGGTGGCGGTCTGGACCACGCCGGAGAGCGTC
GAAGCGGGGGCGGTGTTCGCCGAGATCGGCCCGCGCATGGCCGAGTTGAGCGGTTCCCGGCTGGCCGCGC
AGCAACAGATGGAAGGCCTCCTGGCGCCGCACCGGCCCAAGGAGCCCGCGTGGTTCCTGGCCACCGTCGG
CGTCTCGCCCGACCACCAGGGCAAGGGTCTGGGCAGCGCCGTCGTGCTCCCCGGAGTGGAGGCGGCCGAG
CGCGCCGGGGTGCCCGCCTTCCTGGAGACCTCCGCGCCCCGCAACCTCCCCTTCTACGAGCGGCTCGGCT
TCACCGTCACCGCCGACGTCGAGGTGCCCGAAGGACCGCGCACCTGGTGCATGACCCGCAAGCCCGGTGC
CTGACGCCCGCCCCACGACCCGCAGCGCCCGACCGAAAGGAGCGCACGACCCCATGCATCGGTACCTTTA
AGACCAATGACTTACAAGGCAGCTGTAGATCTTAGCCACTTTTTAAAAGAAAAGGGGGGACTGGAAGGGC
TAATTCACTCCCAACGAAGACAAGATCTGCTTTTTGCTTGTACTGGGTCTCTCTGGTTAGACCAGATCTG
AGCCTGGGAGCTCTCTGGCTAACTAGGGAACCCACTGCTTAAGCCTCAATAAAGCTTGCCTTGAGTGCTT
CAAGTAGTGTGTGCCCGTCTGTTGTGTGACTCTGGTAACTAGAGATCCCTCAGACCCTTTTAGTCAGTGT
GGAAAATCTCTAGCAGTAGTAGTTCATGTCATCTTATTATTCAGTATTTATAACTTGCAAAGAAATGAAT
ATCAGAGAGTGAGAGGAACTTGTTTATTGCAGCTTATAATGGTTACAAATAAAGCAATAGCATCACAAAT
TTCACAAATAAAGCATTTTTTTCACTGCATTCTAGTTGTGGTTTGTCCAAACTCATCAATGTATCTTATC
ATGTCTGGCTCTAGCTATCCCGCCCCTAACTCCGCCCATCCCGCCCCTAACTCCGCCCAGTTCCGCCCAT
TCTCCGCCCCATGGCTGACTAATTTTTTTTATTTATGCAGAGGCCGAGGCCGCCTCGGCCTCTGAGCTAT
TCCAGAAGTAGTGAGGAGGCTTTTTTGGAGGCCTAGGGACGTACCCAATTCGCCCTATAGTGAGTCGTAT
TACGCGCGCTCACTGGCCGTCGTTTTACAACGTCGTGACTGGGAAAACCCTGGCGTTACCCAACTTAATC
GCCTTGCAGCACATCCCCCTTTCGCCAGCTGGCGTAATAGCGAAGAGGCCCGCACCGATCGCCCTTCCCA
ACAGTTGCGCAGCCTGAATGGCGAATGGG
[124 nt withheld, positions 4650-4773]
C
[91 nt withheld, positions 4775-4865]
A
[49 nt withheld, positions 4867-4915]
CCTTTGACGTTGGAGTCCACGTTCTTT
[37 nt withheld, positions 4943-4979]
ACCCTATCTCGGTCTATTCTTTTGATTTATAAGGGATTTTGCCGATTTCGGCCTATTGGTTAAAAAATGA
GCTGATTTAACAAAAATTTAACGCGAATTTTAACAAAATATTAACGCTTACAATTTAGGTGGCACTTTTC
GGGGAAATGTGCGCGGAACCCCTATTTGTTTATTTTTCTAAATACATTCAAATATGTATCCGCTCATGAG
ACAATAACCCTGATAAATGCTTCAATAATATTGAAAAAGGAAGAGTATGAGTATTCAACATTTCCGTGTC
GCCCTTATTCCCTTTTTTGCGGCATTTTGCCTTCCTGTTTTTGCTCACCCAGAAACGCTGGTGAAAGTAA
AAGATGCTGAAGATCAGTTGGGTGCACGAGTGGGTTACATCGAACTGGATCTCAACAGCGGTAAGATCCT
TGAGAGTTTTCGCCCCGAAGAACGTTTTCCAATGATGAGCACTTTTAAAGTTCTGCTATGTGGCGCGGTA
TTATCCCGTATTGACGCCGGGCAAGAGCAACTCGGTCGCCGCATACACTATTCTCAGAATGACTTGGTTG
AGTACTCACCAGTCACAGAAAAGCATCTTACGGATGGCATGACAGTAAGAGAATTATGCAGTGCTGCCAT
AACCATGAGTGATAACACTGCGGCCAACTTACTTCTGACAACGATCGGAGGACCGAAGGAGCTAACCGCT
TTTTTGCACAACATGGGGGATCATGTAACTCGCCTTGATCGTTGGGAACCGGAGCTGAATGAAGCCATAC
CAAACGACGAGCGTGACACCACGATGCCTGTAGCAATGGCAACAACGTTGCGCAAACTATTAACTGGCGA
ACTACTTACTCTAGCTTCCCGGCAACAATTAATAGACTGGATGGAGGCGGATAAAGTTGCAGGACCACTT
CTGCGCTCGGCCCTTCCGGCTGGCTGGTTTATTGCTGATAAATCTGGAGCCGGTGAGCGTGGGTCTCGCG
GTATCATTGCAGCACTGGGGCCAGATGGTAAGCCCTCCCGTATCGTAGTTATCTACACGACGGGGAGTCA
GGCAACTATGGATGAACGAAATAGACAGATCGCTGAGATAGGTGCCTCACTGATTAAGCATTGGTAACTG
TCAGACCAAGTTTACTCATATATACTTTAGATTGATTTAAAACTTCATTTTTAATTTAAAAGGATCTAGG
TGAAGATCCTTTTTGATAATCTCATGACCAAAATCCCTTAACGTGAGTTTTCGTTCCACTGAGCGTCAGA
CCCCGTAGAAAAGATCAAAGGATCTTCTTGAGATCCTTTTTTTCTGCGCGTAATCTGCTGCTTGCAAACA
AAAAAACCACCGCTACCAGCGGTGGTTTGTTTGCCGGATCAAGAGCTACCAACTCTTTTTCCGAAGGTAA
CTGGCTTCAGCAGAGCGCAGATACCAAATACTGTTCTTCTAGTGTAGCCGTAGTTAGGCCACCACTTCAA
GAACTCTGTAGCACCGCCTACATACCTCGCTCTGCTAATCCTGTTACCAGTGGCTGCTGCCAGTGGCGAT
AAGTCGTGTCTTACCGGGTTGGACTCAAGACGATAGTTACCGGATAAGGCGCAGCGGTCGGGCTGAACGG
GGGGTTCGTGCACACAGCCCAGCTTGGAGCGAACGACCTACACCGAACTGAGATACCTACAGCGTGAGCT
ATGAGAAAGCGCCACGCTTCCCGAAGGGAGAAAGGCGGACAGGTATCCGGTAAGCGGCAGGGTCGGAACA
GGAGAGCGCACGAGGGAGCTTCCAGGGGGAAACGCCTGGTATCTTTATAGTCCTGTCGGGTTTCGCCACC
TCTGACTTGAGCGTCGATTTTTGTGATGCTCGTCAGGGGGGCGGAGCCTATGGAAAAACGCCAGCAACGC
GGCCTTTTTACGGTTCCTGGCCTTTTGCTGGCCTTTTGCTCACATGTTCTTTCCTGCGTTATCCCCTGAT
TCTGTGGATAACCGTATTACCGCCTTTGAGTGAGCTGATACCGCTCGCCGCAGCCGAACGACCGAGCGCA
GCGAGTCAGTGAGCGAGGAAGCGGAAGAGCGCCCAATACGCAAACCGCCTCTCCCCGCGCGTTGGCCGAT
TCATTAATG
