>Addgene plasmid #1858 | Raptor_2 shRNA | addgene partial sequence | sequence record 162822 | LKO1-5
GGCTTTATATATCTTGTGGAAAGGACGAAACACCGGGGCTAGTCTGTTTCGAAATTTCTTCCTGTCAAAA
TTTCGAAACAGACTAGCCTTTTTGAATTCTCGACCTCGAGACAAATGGCAGTATTCATCCACAATTTTAA
AAGAAAAGGGGGGATTGGGGGGTACAGTGCAGGGGAAAGAATAGTAGACATAATAGCAACAGACATACAA
ACTAAAGAATTACAAAAACAAATTACAAAAATTCAAAATTTTCGGGTTTATTACAGGGACAGCAGAGATC
CACTTTGGCCGCGGCTCGAGGGGGTTGGGGTTGCGCCTTTTCCAAGGCAGCCCTGGGTTTGCGCAGGGAC
GCGGCTGCTCTGGGCGTGGTTCCGGGAAACGCAGCGGCGCCGACCCTGGGTCTCGCACATTCTTCACGTC
CGTTCGCAGCGTCACCCGGATCTTCGCCGCTACCCTTGTGGGCCCCCCGGCGACGCTTCCTGCTCCGCCC
CTAAGTCGGGAAGGTTCCTTGCGGTTCGCGGCGTGCCGGACGTGACAAACGGAAGCCGCACGTCTCACTA
GTACCCTCGCAGACGGACAGCGCCAGGGAGCAATGGCAGCGCGCCGACCGCGATGGGCTGTGGCCAATAG
CGGCTGCTCAGCAGGGCGCGCCGAGAGCAGCGGCCGGGAAGGGGCGGTGCGGGAGGCGGGGTGTGGGGCG
GTAGTGTGGGCCCTGTTCCTGCCCGCGCGGTGTTCCGCATTCTGCAAGCCTCCGGAGCGCACGTCGGCAG
TCGGCTCCCTCGTTGACCGAATCACCGACCTCTCTCCCCAGGGGGATCCACCGGAGCTTACCATGACCGA
GTACAAGCCCACGGTGCGCCTCGCCACCCGCGACGACGTCCCCAGGGCCGTACGCACCCTCGCCGCCGCG
TTCGCCGACTACCCCGCCACGCGCCACACCGTCGATCCGGACCGCCACATCGAGCGGGTCACCGAGCTGC
